>Addgene plasmid #123355 | pcDNA3-Venus-cpVenus-FLARE-ICUE | addgene full sequence | sequence record 307489 | Addgene NGS Result
CCTGCTTGTGTGTTGGAGGTCGCTGAGTAGTGCGCGAGCAAAATTTAAGCTACAACAAGGCAAGGCTTGA
CCGACAATTGCATGAAGAATCTGCTTAGGGTTAGGCGTTTTGCGCTGCTTCGCGATGTACGGGCCAGATA
TACGCGTTGACATTGATTATTGACTAGTTATTAATAGTAATCAATTACGGGGTCATTAGTTCATAGCCCA
TATATGGAGTTCCGCGTTACATAACTTACGGTAAATGGCCCGCCTGGCTGACCGCCCAACGACCCCCGCC
CATTGACGTCAATAATGACGTATGTTCCCATAGTAACGCCAATAGGGACTTTCCATTGACGTCAATGGGT
GGAGTATTTACGGTAAACTGCCCACTTGGCAGTACATCAAGTGTATCATATGCCAAGTACGCCCCCTATT
GACGTCAATGACGGTAAATGGCCCGCCTGGCATTATGCCCAGTACATGACCTTATGGGACTTTCCTACTT
GGCAGTACATCTACGTATTAGTCATCGCTATTACCATGGTGATGCGGTTTTGGCAGTACATCAATGGGCG
TGGATAGCGGTTTGACTCACGGGGATTTCCAAGTCTCCACCCCATTGACGTCAATGGGAGTTTGTTTTGG
CACCAAAATCAACGGGACTTTCCAAAATGTCGTAACAACTCCGCCCCATTGACGCAAATGGGCGGTAGGC
GTGTACGGTGGGAGGTCTATATAAGCAGAGCTCTCTGGCTAACTAGAGAACCCACTGCTTACTGGCTTAT
CGAAATTAATACGACTCACTATAGGGAGACCCAAGCTTGCGGCCGCCACCATGGTGCGGGGTTCTCATCA
TCATCATCATCATGGTATGGCTAGCATGACTGGTGGACAGCAAATGGGTCGGGATCTGTACGACGATGAC
GATAAGGATCCCATGGTGAGCAAGGGCGAGGAGCTGTTCACCGGGGTGGTGCCCATCCTGGTCGAGCTGG
ACGGCGACGTAAACGGCCACAAGTTCAGCGTGTCCGGCGAGGGCGAGGGCGATGCCACCTACGGCAAGCT
GACCCTGAAGCTGATCTGCACCACCGGCAAGCTGCCCGTGCCCTGGCCCACCCTCGTGACCACCCTGGGC
TACGGCCTGCAGTGCTTCGCCCGCTACCCCGACCACATGAAGCAGCACGACTTCTTCAAGTCCGCCATGC
CCGAAGGCTACGTCCAGGAGCGCACCATCTTCTTCAAGGACGACGGCAACTACAAGACCCGCGCCGAGGT
GAAGTTCGAGGGCGACACCCTGGTGAACCGCATCGAGCTGAAGGGCATCGACTTCAAGGAGGACGGCAAC
ATCCTGGGGCACAAGCTGGAGTACAACTACAACAGCCACAACGTCTATATCACCGCCGACAAGCAGAAGA
ACGGCATCAAGGCCAACTTCAAGATCCGCCACAACATCGAGGACGGCGGCGTGCAGCTCGCCGACCACTA
CCAGCAGAACACCCCCATCGGCGACGGCCCCGTGCTGCTGCCCGACAACCACTACCTGAGCTACCAGTCC
AAGCTGAGCAAAGACCCCAACGAGAAGCGCGATCACATGGTCCTGCTGGAGTTCGTGACCGCCGCCGGGA
TCACTCTCGGCATGGACGAGCTGTACAAGCGCATGCATCCCGTGGGAACTCATGAGATGGAGGAGGAGTT
GGCCGAAGCTGTGGCCCTGCTCTCCCAGCGGGGGCCTGACGCCCTGCTCACTGTGGCACTTCGAAAGCCC
CCAGGTCAGCGCACGGATGAAGAGCTGGACCTCATCTTTGAGGAGCTGCTGCACATCAAGGCTGTGGCCC
ACCTCTCCAACTCGGTGAAGCGAGAATTAGCGGCTGTTCTGCTCTTTGAACCACACAGCAAGGCAGGGAC
CGTGTTGTTCAGCCAGGGGGACAAGGGCACTTCGTGGTACATTATCTGGAAGGGATCTGTCAACGTGGTG
ACCCATGGCAAGGGGCTGGTGACCACCCTGCATGAGGGAGATGATTTTGGACAGCTGGCTCTGGTGAATG
ATGCACCCCGGGCAGCCACCATCATCCTGCGAGAAGACAACTGTCATTTCCTGCGTGTGGACAAGCAGGA
CTTCAACCGTATCATCAAGGATGTGGAGGCAAAGACCATGCGGCTGGAAGAACATGGCAAAGTGGTGCTG
GTGCTGGAGAGAGCCTCTCAGGGCGCCGGCCCTTCCCGACCCCCAACCCCAGGCAGGAACCGGTATACAG
TGATGTCTGGCACCCCAGAGAAGATCCTAGAGCTTCTGTTGGAGGCCATGGGACCAGATTCCAGTGCTCA
TGACCAAACAGAGACATTCCTCAGCGACTTCCTCCTGACCCACAGGGTCTTCATGCCCAGCGCCCAACTC
TGCGCTGCCCTTCTGCACCACTTCCATGTGGAGCCTGCGGGTGGCAGCGAGCAGGAGCGCAGCACCTACG
TCTGCAACAAGAGGCAGCAGATCTTGCGGCTGGTCAGCCAGTGGGTGGCCCTGTATGGCTCCATGCTCCA
CACTGACCCTGTGGCCACCAGCTTCCTCCAGAAACTCTCAGACCTGGTGGGCAGGGACACCCGACTCAGC
AACCTGCTGAGGGAGCAGTGGCCAGAGAGGCGGCGATGCCACAGGTTGGAGAATGGCTGTGGGAATGCAT
CTCCTCAGATGAAGGCCCGGAACTTGCCTGTTTGGCTCCCCAACCAGGACGAGCCCCTTCCTGGCAGCAG
CTGTGCCATCCAAGTTGGGGATAAAGTCCCCTATGACATCTGCCGGCCAGACCACTCAGTGTTGACCCTG
CAGCTGCCTGTGACAGCCTCCGTGAGAGAGGTGATGGCAGCGTTGGCCCAGGAGGATGGCTGGACCAAGG
GGCAGGTGCTGGTGAAGGTCAATTCTGCAGGTGATGCCATTGGCCTGCAGCCAGATGCCCGTGGTGTGGC
CACATCTCTGGGGCTCAATGAGCGTCTCTTTGTTGTCAACCCACAGGAAGCGCATGAGCTGATCCCACAC
CCTGACCAGCTGGGGCCCACTGTGGGCTCTGCTGAGGGGCTGGACCTGGTGAGTGCCAAGGACCTGGCAG
GCCAGCTGACGGACCACGACTGGAGCCTCTTCAACAGTATCCACCAGGTGGAGCTGATCCACTATGTGCT
GGGCCCCCAGCATCTGCGGGATGTCACCACCGCCAACCTGGAGCGCTTCATGCGCCGCTTCAATGAGCTG
CAGTACTGGGTGGCCACCGAGCTGTGTCTCTGCCCCGTGCCCGGCCCCCGGGCCCAGCTGCTCAGGAAGT
TCATTAAGCTGGCGGCCCACCTCAAGGAGCAGAAGAATCTCAATTCCTTCTTTGCCGTCATGTTTGGCCT
CAGCAACTCGGCCATCAGCCACCTAGCCCACACCTGGGAGCGGCTGCCCCACAAAGTCCGGAAGCTGTAC
TCCGCCCTCGAGAGGCTGCTGGACCCCTCATGGAACCACCGGGTATACCGACTGGCCCTCGCCAAGCTCT
CCCCTCCTGTCATCCCCTTCATGCCCCTTCTTCTCAAAGACATGACCTTCATTCATGAGGGAAACCACAC
ACTAGTGGAGAATCTCATCAACTTTGAGAAGATGAGAATGATGGCCAGAGTCGCGCGGATGCTGCACCAC
TGCCGAAGCCACAACCCTGTGCCTCTCTCACCACTCAGAAGCCGAGTTTCCCACCTCCACGAGGACAGCC
AGGTGGCGAGGATTTCCACATGCTCGGAGCAGTCCCTGAGCACCCGGAGTCCAGCCAGCACCTGGGCTTA
TGTCCAGCAGCTGAAGGTCATTGACAACCAGCGGGAACTCTCCCGCCTCTCCCGAGAGCTGGAGCCAGAG
CTCATGGGCGGCGTGCAGCTCGCCGACCACTACCAGCAGAACACCCCCATCGGCGACGGCCCCGTGCTGC
TGCCCGACAACCACTACCTGAGCTACCAGTCCAAGCTGAGCAAAGACCCCAACGAGAAGCGCGATCACAT
GGTCCTGCTGGAGTTCGTGACCGCCGCCGGGATCACTCTCGGCATGGACGAGCTGTACAAGGGAGGTACC
GGTGGATCTATGGTGAGCAAGGGCGAGGAGCTGTTCACCGGGGTGGTGCCCATCCTGGTCGAGCTGGACG
GCGACGTAAACGGCCACAAGTTCAGCGTGTCCGGCGAGGGCGAGGGCGATGCCACCTACGGCAAGCTGAC
CCTGAAGCTGATCTGCACCACCGGCAAGCTGCCCGTGCCCTGGCCCACCCTCGTGACCACCCTGGGCTAC
GGCCTTCAGTGCTTCGCCCGCTACCCCGACCACATGAAGCAGCACGACTTCTTCAAGTCCGCCATGCCCG
AAGGCTACGTCCAGGAGCGCACCATCTTCTTCAAGGACGACGGCAACTACAAGACCCGCGCCGAGGTGAA
GTTCGAGGGCGACACCCTGGTGAACCGCATCGAGCTGAAGGGCATCGACTTCAAGGAGGACGGCAACATC
CTGGGGCACAAGCTGGAGTACAACTACAACAGCCACAACGTCTATATCACCGCCGACAAGCAGAAGAACG
GCATCAAGGCCAACTTCAAGATCCGCCACAACATCGAGTAAGAATTCTGCAGATATCCATCACACTGGCG
GCCGCTCGAGCATGCATCTAGAGGGCCCTATTCTATAGTGTCACCTAAATGCTAGAGCTCGCTGATCAGC
CTCGACTGTGCCTTCTAGTTGCCAGCCATCTGTTGTTTGCCCCTCCCCCGTGCCTTCCTTGACCCTGGAA
GGTGCCACTCCCACTGTCCTTTCCTAATAAAATGAGGAAATTGCATCGCATTGTCTGAGTAGGTGTCATT
CTATTCTGGGGGGTGGGGTGGGGCAGGACAGCAAGGGGGAGGATTGGGAAGACAATAGCAGGCATGCTGG
GGATGCGGTGGGCTCTATGGCTTCTGAGGCGGAAAGAACCAGCTGGGGCTCTAGGGGGTATCCCC
[124 nt withheld, positions 4966-5089]
C
[91 nt withheld, positions 5091-5181]
A
[49 nt withheld, positions 5183-5231]
CCTTTGACGTTGGAGTCCACGTTCTTT
[37 nt withheld, positions 5259-5295]
ACCCTATCTCGGTCTATTCTTTTGATTTATAAGGGATTTTGCCGATTTCGGCCTATTGGTTAAAAAATGA
GCTGATTTAACAAAAATTTAACGCGAATTAATTCTGTGGAATGTGTGTCAGTTAGGGTGTGGAAAGTCCC
CAGGCTCCCCAGCAGGCAGAAGTATGCAAAGCATGCATCTCAATTAGTCAGCAACCAGGTGTGGAAAGTC
CCCAGGCTCCCCAGCAGGCAGAAGTATGCAAAGCATGCATCTCAATTAGTCAGCAACCATAGTCCCGCCC
CTAACTCCGCCCATCCCGCCCCTAACTCCGCCCAGTTCCGCCCATTCTCCGCCCCATGGCTGACTAATTT
TTTTTATTTATGCAGAGGCCGAGGCCGCCTCTGCCTCTGAGCTATTCCAGAAGTAGTGAGGAGGCTTTTT
TGGAGGCCTAGGCTTTTGCAAAAAGCTCCCGGGAGCTTGTATATCCATTTTCGGATCTGATCAAGAGACA
GGATGAGGATCGTTTCGCATGATTGAACAAGATGGATTGCACGCAGGTTCTCCGGCCGCTTGGGTGGAGA
GGCTATTCGGCTATGACTGGGCACAACAGACAATCGGCTGCTCTGATGCCGCCGTGTTCCGGCTGTCAGC
GCAGGGGCGCCCGGTTCTTTTTGTCAAGACCGACCTGTCCGGTGCCCTGAATGAACTGCAGGACGAGGCA
GCGCGGCTATCGTGGCTGGCCACGACGGGCGTTCCTTGCGCAGCTGTGCTCGACGTTGTCACTGAAGCGG
GAAGGGACTGGCTGCTATTGGGCGAAGTGCCGGGGCAGGATCTCCTGTCATCTCACCTTGCTCCTGCCGA
GAAAGTATCCATCATGGCTGATGCAATGCGGCGGCTGCATACGCTTGATCCGGCTACCTGCCCATTCGAC
CACCAAGCGAAACATCGCATCGAGCGAGCACGTACTCGGATGGAAGCCGGTCTTGTCGATCAGGATGATC
TGGACGAAGAGCATCAGGGGCTCGCGCCAGCCGAACTGTTCGCCAGGCTCAAGGCGCGCATGCCCGACGG
CGAGGATCTCGTCGTGACCCATGGCGATGCCTGCTTGCCGAATATCATGGTGGAAAATGGCCGCTTTTCT
GGATTCATCGACTGTGGCCGGCTGGGTGTGGCGGACCGCTATCAGGACATAGCGTTGGCTACCCGTGATA
TTGCTGAAGAGCTTGGCGGCGAATGGGCTGACCGCTTCCTCGTGCTTTACGGTATCGCCGCTCCCGATTC
GCAGCGCATCGCCTTCTATCGCCTTCTTGACGAGTTCTTCTGAGCGGGACTCTGGGGTTCGAAATGACCG
ACCAAGCGACGCCCAACCTGCCATCACGAGATTTCGATTCCACCGCCGCCTTCTATGAAAGGTTGGGCTT
CGGAATCGTTTTCCGGGACGCCGGCTGGATGATCCTCCAGCGCGGGGATCTCATGCTGGAGTTCTTCGCC
CACCCCAACTTGTTTATTGCAGCTTATAATGGTTACAAATAAAGCAATAGCATCACAAATTTCACAAATA
AAGCATTTTTTTCACTGCATTCTAGTTGTGGTTTGTCCAAACTCATCAATGTATCTTATCATGTCTGTAT
ACCGTCGACCTCTAGCTAGAGCTTGGCGTAATCATGGTCATAGCTGTTTCCTGTGTGAAATTGTTATCCG
CTCACAATTCCACACAACATACGAGCCGGAAGCATAAAGTGTAAAGCCTGGGGTGCCTAATGAGTGAGCT
AACTCACATTAATTGCGTTGCGCTCACTGCCCGCTTTCCAGTCGGGAAACCTGTCGTGCCAGCTGCATTA
ATGAATCGGCCAACGCGCGGGGAGAGGCGGTTTGCGTATTGGGCGCTCTTCCGCTTCCTCGCTCACTGAC
TCGCTGCGCTCGGTCGTTCGGCTGCGGCGAGCGGTATCAGCTCACTCAAAGGCGGTAATACGGTTATCCA
CAGAATCAGGGGATAACGCAGGAAAGAACATGTGAGCAAAAGGCCAGCAAAAGGCCAGGAACCGTAAAAA
GGCCGCGTTGCTGGCGTTTTTCCATAGGCTCCGCCCCCCTGACGAGCATCACAAAAATCGACGCTCAAGT
CAGAGGTGGCGAAACCCGACAGGACTATAAAGATACCAGGCGTTTCCCCCTGGAAGCTCCCTCGTGCGCT
CTCCTGTTCCGACCCTGCCGCTTACCGGATACCTGTCCGCCTTTCTCCCTTCGGGAAGCGTGGCGCTTTC
TCATAGCTCACGCTGTAGGTATCTCAGTTCGGTGTAGGTCGTTCGCTCCAAGCTGGGCTGTGTGCACGAA
CCCCCCGTTCAGCCCGACCGCTGCGCCTTATCCGGTAACTATCGTCTTGAGTCCAACCCGGTAAGACACG
ACTTATCGCCACTGGCAGCAGCCACTGGTAACAGGATTAGCAGAGCGAGGTATGTAGGCGGTGCTACAGA
GTTCTTGAAGTGGTGGCCTAACTACGGCTACACTAGAAGAACAGTATTTGGTATCTGCGCTCTGCTGAAG
CCAGTTACCTTCGGAAAAAGAGTTGGTAGCTCTTGATCCGGCAAACAAACCACCGCTGGTAGCGGTGGTT
TTTTTGTTTGCAAGCAGCAGATTACGCGCAGAAAAAAAGGATCTCAAGAAGATCCTTTGATCTTTTCTAC
GGGGTCTGACGCTCAGTGGAACGAAAACTCACGTTAAGGGATTTTGGTCATGAGATTATCAAAAAGGATC
TTCACCTAGATCCTTTTAAATTAAAAATGAAGTTTTAAATCAATCTAAAGTATATATGAGTAAACTTGGT
CTGACAGTTACCAATGCTTAATCAGTGAGGCACCTATCTCAGCGATCTGTCTATTTCGTTCATCCATAGT
TGCCTGACTCCCCGTCGTGTAGATAACTACGATACGGGAGGGCTTACCATCTGGCCCCAGTGCTGCAATG
ATACCGCGAGACCCACGCTCACCGGCTCCAGATTTATCAGCAATAAACCAGCCAGCCGGAAGGGCCGAGC
GCAGAAGTGGTCCTGCAACTTTATCCGCCTCCATCCAGTCTATTAATTGTTGCCGGGAAGCTAGAGTAAG
TAGTTCGCCAGTTAATAGTTTGCGCAACGTTGTTGCCATTGCTACAGGCATCGTGGTGTCACGCTCGTCG
TTTGGTATGGCTTCATTCAGCTCCGGTTCCCAACGATCAAGGCGAGTTACATGATCCCCCATGTTGTGCA
AAAAAGCGGTTAGCTCCTTCGGTCCTCCGATCGTTGTCAGAAGTAAGTTGGCCGCAGTGTTATCACTCAT
GGTTATGGCAGCACTGCATAATTCTCTTACTGTCATGCCATCCGTAAGATGCTTTTCTGTGACTGGTGAG
TACTCAACCAAGTCATTCTGAGAATAGTGTATGCGGCGACCGAGTTGCTCTTGCCCGGCGTCAATACGGG
ATAATACCGCGCCACATAGCAGAACTTTAAAAGTGCTCATCATTGGAAAACGTTCTTCGGGGCGAAAACT
CTCAAGGATCTTACCGCTGTTGAGATCCAGTTCGATGTAACCCACTCGTGCACCCAACTGATCTTCAGCA
TCTTTTACTTTCACCAGCGTTTCTGGGTGAGCAAAAACAGGAAGGCAAAATGCCGCAAAAAAGGGAATAA
GGGCGACACGGAAATGTTGAATACTCATACTCTTCCTTTTTCAATATTATTGAAGCATTTATCAGGGTTA
TTGTCTCATGAGCGGATACATATTTGAATGTATTTAGAAAAATAAACAAATAGGGGTTCCGCGCACATTT
CCCCGAAAAGTGCCACCTGACGTCGACGGATCGGGAGATCTCCCGATCCCCTATGGTGCACTCTCAGTAC
AATCTGCTCTGATGCCGCATAGTTAAGCCAGTATCTGCTC
Features (pLannotate 1.2.2; 26 found; start..end, strand, type, name):
    149..528     +  enhancer       CMV enhancer: human cytomegalovirus immediate early enhancer
    529..732     +  promoter       CMV promoter: human cytomegalovirus (CMV) immediate early promoter
    728..761     +  LTR            5' LTR (truncated) (fragment): truncated 5' long terminal repeat (LTR) from HIV-1
    777..795     +  promoter       T7 promoter: promoter for bacteriophage T7 RNA polymerase
    836..856     +  CDS            capTEV™ (fragment): composite tag for in vivo biotinylation, TEV protease cleavage, and 6xHis tagging
    857..889     +  CDS            T7 tag (gene 10 leader): leader peptide from bacteriophage T7 gene 10 promotes efficient translation in E. coli
    893..916     +  CDS            Xpress™ tag: Xpress™ epitope tag, including an enterokinase recognition and cleavage site
    923..1639    +  CDS            mVenus: mVenus is a basic (constitutively fluorescent) yellow fluorescent protein published in 2006, derived from Aequorea victoria. It is reported to be a rapidly-maturing monomer with moderate acid sensitivity.
   1649..3847    +  CDS            RAPGEF3 (fragment): RPGF3_HUMAN - Also known as CGEF1, EPAC, EPAC1. Experimental evidence at protein level: Swiss-Prot protein existence level 1. Guanine nucleotide exchange factor (GEF) for RAP1A and RAP2A small GTPases that is activated by binding cAMP. Through simultaneous binding of PDE3B to RAPGEF3 and PIK3R6 is assembled in a signaling complex in which it activates the PI3K gamma complex and which is involved in angiogenesis. Plays a role in the modulation of the cAMP- induced dynamic control of endothelial barrier function through a pathway that is independent on Rho-mediated signaling. Required for the ac
   3857..4588    +  CDS            cp173Venus: circularly permuted form of the Venus yellow fluorescent protein (Nagai et al., 2004) efficient FRET acceptor for CFP
   4652..4670    -  promoter       SP6 promoter: promoter for bacteriophage SP6 RNA polymerase
   4696..4920    +  polyA_signal   bGH poly(A) signal: bovine growth hormone polyadenylation signal
   4924..4945    +  promoter       SV40 promoter (fragment): SV40 enhancer and early promoter
   4966..5394    +  rep_origin     f1 ori (sequence partly withheld): f1 bacteriophage origin of replication; arrow indicates direction of (+) strand synthesis
   5408..5737    +  promoter       SV40 promoter: SV40 enhancer and early promoter
   5804..6595    +  CDS            neo: KKA2_KLEPN - Also known as kan, nptII. Experimental evidence at protein level: Swiss-Prot protein existence level 1. Resistance to kanamycin, neomycin, paromomycin, ribostamycin, butirosin and gentamicin B. From Klebsiella pneumoniae.
   6619..6777    +  CDS            ble (fragment): BLE_KLEPN - Experimental evidence at protein level: Swiss-Prot protein existence level 1. Binding protein with a strong affinity to the bleomycin family of antibiotics. Binds to CL990; an antimitotic-antibiotic compound. From Klebsiella pneumoniae.
   6772..6893    +  polyA_signal   SV40 poly(A) signal: SV40 polyadenylation signal
   6966..6982    -  protein_bind   lac operator: The lac repressor binds to the lac operator to inhibit transcription in E. coli. This inhibition can be relieved by adding lactose or isopropyl-β-D-thiogalactopyranoside (IPTG). lac repressor encoded by lacI
   6990..7020    -  promoter       lac promoter: promoter for the E. coli lac operon
   7035..7056    -  protein_bind   CAP binding site: CAP binding activates transcription in the presence of cAMP. E. coli catabolite activator protein
   7069..7161    -  CDS            lacI (fragment): lac repressor; lacI; The lac repressor binds to the lac operator to inhibit transcription in E. coli. This inhibition can be relieved by adding lactose or isopropyl-β-D-thiogalactopyranoside (IPTG).
   7344..7932    -  rep_origin     ori: high-copy-number ColE1/pMB1/pBR322/pUC origin of replication
   8103..8963    -  CDS            AmpR: β-lactamase; bla; confers resistance to ampicillin, carbenicillin, and related antibiotics
   8964..9068    -  promoter       AmpR promoter: bla
   9127..9179    -  misc_feature   bom (fragment): basis of mobility region from pBR322
