[The description below was written by a language model from this plasmid's Addgene catalogue record and pLannotate feature annotations shown in this document.]
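Description:
pcDNA3-Venus-cpVenus-FLARE-ICUE is a mammalian expression plasmid built on the pcDNA3 backbone that encodes a single-colour, yellow-fluorescent cAMP biosensor. It is propagated in E. coli as a high-copy plasmid through a ColE1/pUC-type origin with ampicillin selection (AmpR under its own bla promoter), and it also carries an f1 origin. For selection in mammalian cells, an SV40 early promoter drives a neomycin phosphotransferase gene followed by an SV40 polyadenylation signal, allowing G418 selection. The catalogue lists a total size of 9168 bp, while the sequenced record is 9185 nt, a minor discrepancy.

The sensor open reading frame was cloned between BamHI and EcoRI and is transcribed from the CMV immediate-early enhancer/promoter and terminated by the bGH poly(A) signal; flanking T7 and SP6 promoters are standard backbone elements. The coding region begins with backbone-derived N-terminal 6xHis, T7 gene 10 leader and Xpress tags, followed by monomeric Venus, a large fragment of human RAPGEF3 (Epac1, a cAMP-activated guanine nucleotide exchange factor), and a C-terminal circularly permuted Venus (recorded as cpVenus-E172 and annotated as cp173Venus). In this arrangement the Epac1 fragment serves as the cAMP-sensing domain sandwiched between two spectrally similar yellow fluorescent proteins. cAMP binding is expected to change its conformation and thereby alter energy transfer between them. Because donor and acceptor are the same colour, this homoFRET is read out as a change in fluorescence anisotropy rather than as a two-colour emission ratio. The construct is intended for monitoring cAMP dynamics in live mammalian cells, and its use of a single spectral channel leaves other channels free for additional reporters.
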