Addgene plasmid #123355: pcDNA3-Venus-cpVenus-FLARE-ICUE
Purpose: Yellow-fluorescent homoFRET/anisotropy-based cAMP indicator. Contains monomeric Venus/cpVenus-E172 homoFRET pair.
Depositing lab: Jin Zhang. Depositing organization: University of California, San Diego (UCSD). Publication: Single-color, ratiometric biosensors for detecting signaling activities in live cells. Ross BL, Tenner B, Markwardt ML, Zviman A, Shi G, Kerr JP, Snell NE, McFarland JJ, Mauban JR, Ward CW, Rizzo MA, Zhang J. eLife. 2018 Jul 3;7. pii: 35458. doi: 10.7554/eLife.35458 PubMed 29968564.
Backbone
  Vector backbone: pcDNA3
  Backbone manufacturer: Invitrogen
  Backbone size w/o insert (bp): 5517
  Total vector size (bp): 9168
  Vector type: Mammalian Expression
  Selectable markers: Neomycin (select with G418)
Growth in bacteria
  Bacterial resistance: Ampicillin, 100 μg/mL
  Growth temperature: 37°C
  Growth strain: DH5alpha
  Copy number: High Copy
Gene/Insert
  Gene/Insert name: Venus-cpVenus-FLARE-ICUE
  Species: H. sapiens (human), Synthetic
  Insert size (bp): 3669
  Promoter: CMV
  Tag / fusion protein: Venus (N terminal on insert); cpVenus[E172] (C terminal on insert); 6xHIS (N terminal on backbone); T7 tag (gene 10 leader) (N terminal on backbone); Xpress (TM) tag (N terminal on backbone)
  Cloning method: Restriction Enzyme; 5′ cloning site BamHI (not destroyed); 3′ cloning site EcoRI (not destroyed)
  Sequencing primers: 5′ CMV forward; 3′ BGH reverse
Terms and licenses: Academic/Nonprofit Terms; Industry Terms: Not Available to Industry
How to cite: pcDNA3-Venus-cpVenus-FLARE-ICUE was a gift from Jin Zhang (Addgene plasmid # 123355 ; http://n2t.net/addgene:123355 ; RRID:Addgene_123355)
